>Addgene plasmid #82158 | pDONR223_RBPJ_WT | addgene full sequence | sequence record 163304 | Addgene NGS result
CCCCTATAGTGAGTCGTATTACATGGTCATAGCTGTTTCCTGGCAGCTCTGGCCCGTGTCTCAAAATCTC
TGATGTTACATTGCACAAGATAAAAATATATCATCATGCCTCCTCTAGACCAGCCAGGACAGAAATGCCT
CGACTTCGCTGCTACCCAAGGTTGCCGGGTGACGCACACCGTGGAAACGGATGAAGGCACGAACCCAGTG
GACATAAGCCTGTTCGGTTCGTAAGCTGTAATGCAAGTAGCGTATGCGCTCACGCAACTGGTCCAGAACC
TTGACCGAACGCAGCGGTGGTAACGGCGCAGTGGCGGTTTTCATGGCTTGTTATGACTGTTTTTTTGGGG
TACAGTCTATGCCTCGGGCATCCAAGCAGCAAGCGCGTTACGCCGTGGGTCGATGTTTGATGTTATGGAG
CAGCAACGATGTTACGCAGCAGGGCAGTCGCCCTAAAACAAAGTTAAACATTATGAGGGAAGCGGTGATC
GCCGAAGTATCGACTCAACTATCAGAGGTAGTTGGCGTCATCGAGCGCCATCTCGAACCGACGTTGCTGG
CCGTACATTTGTACGGCTCCGCAGTGGATGGCGGCCTGAAGCCACACAGTGATATTGATTTGCTGGTTAC
GGTGACCGTAAGGCTTGATGAAACAACGCGGCGAGCTTTGATCAACGACCTTTTGGAAACTTCGGCTTCC
CCTGGAGAGAGCGAGATTCTCCGCGCTGTAGAAGTCACCATTGTTGTGCACGACGACATCATTCCGTGGC
GTTATCCAGCTAAGCGCGAACTGCAATTTGGAGAATGGCAGCGCAATGACATTCTTGCAGGTATCTTCGA
GCCAGCCACGATCGACATTGATCTGGCTATCTTGCTGACAAAAGCAAGAGAACATAGCGTTGCCTTGGTA
GGTCCAGCGGCGGAGGAACTCTTTGATCCGGTTCCTGAACAGGATCTATTTGAGGCGCTAAATGAAACCT
TAACGCTATGGAACTCGCCGCCCGACTGGGCTGGCGATGAGCGAAATGTAGTGCTTACGTTGTCCCGCAT
TTGGTACAGCGCAGTAACCGGCAAAATCGCGCCGAAGGATGTCGCTGCCGACTGGGCAATGGAGCGCCTG
CCGGCCCAGTATCAGCCCGTCATACTTGAAGCTAGACAGGCTTATCTTGGACAAGAAGAAGATCGCTTGG
CCTCGCGCGCAGATCAGTTGGAAGAATTTGTCCACTACGTGAAAGGCGAGATCACCAAGGTAGTCGGCAA
ATAACCCTCGAGCCACCCATGACCAAAATCCCTTAACGTGAGTTACGCGTCGTTCCACTGAGCGTCAGAC
CCCGTAGAAAAGATCAAAGGATCTTCTTGAGATCCTTTTTTTCTGCGCGTAATCTGCTGCTTGCAAACAA
AAAAACCACCGCTACCAGCGGTGGTTTGTTTGCCGGATCAAGAGCTACCAACTCTTTTTCCGAAGGTAAC
TGGCTTCAGCAGAGCGCAGATACCAAATACTGTTCTTCTAGTGTAGCCGTAGTTAGGCCACCACTTCAAG
AACTCTGTAGCACCGCCTACATACCTCGCTCTGCTAATCCTGTTACCAGTGGCTGCTGCCAGTGGCGATA
AGTCGTGTCTTACCGGGTTGGACTCAAGACGATAGTTACCGGATAAGGCGCAGCGGTCGGGCTGAACGGG
GGGTTCGTGCACACAGCCCAGCTTGGAGCGAACGACCTACACCGAACTGAGATACCTACAGCGTGAGCTA
TGAGAAAGCGCCACGCTTCCCGAAGGGAGAAAGGCGGACAGGTATCCGGTAAGCGGCAGGGTCGGAACAG
GAGAGCGCACGAGGGAGCTTCCAGGGGGAAACGCCTGGTATCTTTATAGTCCTGTCGGGTTTCGCCACCT
CTGACTTGAGCGTCGATTTTTGTGATGCTCGTCAGGGGGGCGGAGCCTATGGAAAAACGCCAGCAACGCG
GCCTTTTTACGGTTCCTGGCCTTTTGCTGGCCTTTTGCTCACATGTTCTTTCCTGCGTTATCCCCTGATT
CTGTGGATAACCGTATTACCGCCTTTGAGTGAGCTGATACCGCTCGCCGCAGCCGAACGACCGAGCGCAG
CGAGTCAGTGAGCGAGGAAGCGGAAGAGCGCCCAATACGCAAACCGCCTCTCCCCGCGCGTTGGCCGATT
CATTAATGCAGCTGGCACGACAGGTTTCCCGACTGGAAAGCGGGCAGTGAGCGCAACGCAATTAATACGC
GTACCGCTAGCCAGGAAGAGTTTGTAGAAACGCAAAAAGGCCATCCGTCAGGATGGCCTTCTGCTTAGTT
TGATGCCTGGCAGTTTATGGCGGGCGTCCTGCCCGCCACCCTCCGGGCCGTTGCTTCACAACGTTCAAAT
CCGCTCCCGGCGGATTTGTCCTACTCAGGAGAGCGTTCACCGACAAACAACAGATAAAACGAAAGGCCCA
GTCTTCCGACTGAGCCTTTCGTTTTATTTGATGCCTGGCAGTTCCCTACTCTCGCGTTAACGCTAGCATG
GATGTTTTCCCAGTCACGACGTTGTAAAACGACGGCCAGTCTTAAGCTCGGGCCCCAAATAATGATTTTA
TTTTGACTGATAGTGACCTGTTCGTTGCAACAAATTGATGAGCAATGCTTTTTTATAATGCCAACTTTGT
ACAAAAAAGTTGGCACCATGGGGGGCTGCAGGAAATTTGGTGAGCGGCCTCCACCTAAACGACTTACTAG
GGAAGCTATGCGAAATTATTTAAAAGAGCGAGGGGATCAAACAGTACTTATTCTTCATGCAAAAGTTGCA
CAGAAGTCATATGGAAATGAAAAAAGGTTTTTTTGCCCACCTCCTTGTGTATATCTTATGGGCAGCGGAT
GGAAGAAAAAAAAAGAACAAATGGAACGCGATGGTTGTTCTGAACAAGAGTCTCAACCGTGTGCATTTAT
TGGGATAGGAAATAGTGACCAAGAAATGCAGCAGCTAAACTTGGAAGGAAAGAACTATTGCACAGCCAAA
ACATTGTATATATCTGACTCAGACAAGCGAAAGCACTTCATGTTGTCTGTAAAGATGTTCTATGGCAACA
GTGATGACATTGGTGTGTTCCTCAGCAAGCGGATAAAAGTCATCTCCAAACCTTCCAAAAAGAAGCAGTC
ATTGAAAAATGCTGACTTATGCATTGCCTCAGGAACAAAGGTGGCTCTGTTTAATCGACTACGATCCCAG
ACAGTTAGTACCAGATACTTGCATGTAGAAGGAGGTAATTTTCATGCCAGTTCACAGCAGTGGGGAGCCT
TTTTTATTCATCTCTTGGATGATGATGAATCAGAAGGAGAAGAATTCACAGTCCGAGATGGCTACATCCA
TTATGGACAAACAGTCAAACTTGTGTGCTCAGTTACTGGCATGGCACTCCCAAGATTGATAATTAGGAAA
GTTGATAAGCAGACCGCATTATTGGATGCAGATGATCCTGTGTCACAACTCCATAAATGTGCATTTTACC
TTAAGGATACAGAAAGAATGTATTTGTGCCTTTCTCAAGAAAGAATAATTCAATTTCAGGCCACTCCATG
TCCAAAAGAACCAAATAAAGAGATGATAAATGATGGCGCTTCCTGGACAATCATTAGCACAGATAAGGCA
GAGTATACATTTTATGAGGGAATGGGCCCTGTCCTTGCCCCAGTCACTCCTGTGCCTGTGGTAGAGAGCC
TTCAGTTGAATGGCGGTGGGGACGTAGCAATGCTTGAACTTACAGGACAGAATTTCACTCCAAATTTACG
AGTGTGGTTTGGGGATGTAGAAGCTGAAACTATGTACAGGTGTGGAGAGAGTATGCTCTGTGTCGTCCCA
GACATTTCTGCATTCCGAGAAGGTTGGAGATGGGTCCGGCAACCAGTCCAGGTTCCAGTAACTTTGGTCC
GAAATGATGGAATCATTTATTCCACCAGCCTTACCTTTACCTACACACCAGAACCAGGGCCGCGGCCACA
TTGCAGTGCAGCAGGAGCAATCCTTCGAGCCAATTCAAGCCAGGTGCCCCCTAACGAATCAAACACAAAC
AGCGAGGGAAGTTACACAAACGCCAGCACAAATTCAACCAGTGTCACATCATCTACAGCCACAGTGGTAT
CCTAATTGCCAACTTTCTTGTACAAAGTTGGCATTATAAGAAAGCATTGCTTATCAATTTGTTGCAACGA
ACAGGTCACTATCAGTCAAAATAAAATCATTATTTGCCATCCAGCTGATAT
Features (pLannotate 1.2.2; 12 found; start..end, strand, type, name):
      3..21      -  promoter       T7 promoter: promoter for bacteriophage T7 RNA polymerase
    211..234     +  promoter       Pc promoter (fragment): intI1 (promoter lies within the coding sequence); class 1 integron promoter
    410..466     +  CDS            GmR (fragment): gentamycin acetyltransferase; aacC1; confers resistance to gentamycin
    473..1264    +  CDS            SmR: aminoglycoside adenylyltransferase (Murphy, 1985); aadA; confers resistance to spectinomycin and streptomycin
   1357..1945    +  rep_origin     ori: high-copy-number ColE1/pMB1/pBR322/pUC origin of replication
   2128..2220    +  CDS            lacI (fragment): lac repressor; lacI; The lac repressor binds to the lac operator to inhibit transcription in E. coli. This inhibition can be relieved by adding lactose or isopropyl-β-D-thiogalactopyranoside (IPTG).
   2275..2302    -  terminator     rrnB T2 terminator: transcription terminator T2 from the E. coli rrnB gene
   2434..2477    +  terminator     rrnB T1 terminator: Escherichia coli rrnB; transcription terminator T1 from the E. coli rrnB gene
   2524..2560    -  CDS            lacZα (fragment): LacZα fragment of β-galactosidase; lacZ fragment
   2577..2672    +  protein_bind   attL3: mutant version of attL; recombination site for the Gateway® LR reaction LR Clonase™
   2693..4132    +  CDS            RBPJ: SUH_HUMAN - Also known as IGKJRB, IGKJRB1, RBPJK, RBPSUH. Experimental evidence at protein level: Swiss-Prot protein existence level 1. Transcriptional regulator that plays a central role in Notch signaling, a signaling pathway involved in cell-cell communication that regulates a broad spectrum of cell-fate determinations. Acts as a transcriptional repressor when it is not associated with Notch proteins. When associated with some NICD product of Notch proteins (Notch intracellular domain), it acts as a transcriptional activator that activates transcription of Notch target genes. Probably repre
   4140..4235    -  protein_bind   attL3: mutant version of attL; recombination site for the Gateway® LR reaction LR Clonase™
