[The description below was written by a language model from this plasmid's Addgene catalogue record and pLannotate feature annotations shown in this document.]
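Description:
pDONR223_RBPJ_WT is a Gateway entry clone built on the Invitrogen pDONR223 backbone, carrying the wild-type human RBPJ open reading frame. It is a small (about 4.3 kb), high-copy bacterial plasmid that replicates in E. coli from a ColE1/pUC-type origin. Selection uses spectinomycin through the aadA aminoglycoside adenylyltransferase gene (SmR). The annotation places short fragments of a class 1 integron Pc promoter and a gentamicin acetyltransferase gene just upstream of this marker. Other annotated backbone elements include rrnB T1 and T2 transcription terminators upstream of the cloning region, which insulate the insert from read-through transcription, a T7 promoter beyond the downstream att site, and small lacI and lacZα remnants.

The RBPJ coding sequence encodes the CSL-family transcriptional regulator at the centre of Notch signalling. This protein represses target genes on its own and activates them when bound to a Notch intracellular domain. The insert is flanked on both sides by attL recombination sites. The automated annotation labels both as attL3, so the exact attL variants should be taken with caution. The record lists no promoter for the insert, which fits the role of an entry clone: it is not meant to express the gene itself, but to transfer the ORF by LR Clonase recombination into destination vectors of choice. The clone is in the "closed" configuration, with a stop codon immediately after the ORF, so it yields native or N-terminally tagged protein but cannot be used for C-terminal fusions. It belongs to the Target Accelerator Plasmid Collection, which was assembled for systematic functional testing of cancer-associated genes and alleles. As the wild-type clone, it presumably acts as the reference for any variant alleles.
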