Addgene plasmid #82158: pDONR223_RBPJ_WT
Purpose: Gateway Donor vector containing RBPJ , part of the Target Accelerator Plasmid Collection.
Depositing lab: Jesse Boehm & William Hahn & David Root. Depositing organization: Broad Institute. Publication: Systematic Functional Interrogation of Rare Cancer Variants Identifies Oncogenic Alleles. Kim E, Ilic N, Shrestha Y, Zou L, Kamburov A, Zhu C, Yang X, Lubonja R, Tran N, Nguyen C, Lawrence MS, Piccioni F, Bagul M, Doench JG, Chouinard CR, Wu X, Hogstrom L, Natoli T, Tamayo P, Horn H, Corsello SM, Lage K, Root DE, Subramanian A, Golub TR, Getz G, Boehm JS, Hahn WC. Cancer Discov. 2016 Jul;6(7):714-26. doi: 10.1158/2159-8290.CD-16-0160. Epub 2016 May 4. PubMed 27147599.
Backbone
  Vector backbone: pDONR223
  Backbone manufacturer: Invitrogen
  Backbone size w/o insert (bp): 2790
  Vector type: Gateway Entry vector
Growth in bacteria
  Bacterial resistance: Spectinomycin, 50 μg/mL
  Growth temperature: 37°C
  Growth strain: DH5alpha
  Copy number: High Copy
Gene/Insert
  Gene/Insert name: RBPJ
  Species: H. sapiens (human)
  Mutation: WT
  GenBank ID: NM_203283.2
  Entrez Gene: RBPJ (a.k.a. AOS3, CBF-1, CBF1, IGKJRB, IGKJRB1, KBF2, RBP-J, RBP-J kappa, RBP-JK, RBPJK, RBPSUH, SUH, csl)
  Promoter: None
  Cloning method: Gateway Cloning
  Sequencing primers: 5′ M13pUC-fwd; 3′ M13-Rev
Terms and licenses: Academic/Nonprofit Terms; Industry Terms: Not Available to Industry
Depositor comments: Closed state: stop codon immediately follows insert Supporting reference: Systematic morphological profiling of human gene and allele function via Cell Painting. Rohban MH, et al. Elife. 2017, Mar 18;6. pii: e24060. PubMed PMID 28315521
How to cite: pDONR223_RBPJ_WT was a gift from Jesse Boehm & William Hahn & David Root (Addgene plasmid # 82158 ; http://n2t.net/addgene:82158 ; RRID:Addgene_82158)
