>Addgene plasmid #82158 | pDONR223_RBPJ_WT | depositor partial sequence | sequence record 155529 | Insert sequence
ATGGGGGGCTGCAGGAAATTTGGTGAGCGGCCTCCACCTAAACGACTTACTAGGGAAGCTATGCGAAATT
ATTTAAAAGAGCGAGGGGATCAAACAGTACTTATTCTTCATGCAAAAGTTGCACAGAAGTCATATGGAAA
TGAAAAAAGGTTTTTTTGCCCACCTCCTTGTGTATATCTTATGGGCAGCGGATGGAAGAAAAAAAAAGAA
CAAATGGAACGCGATGGTTGTTCTGAACAAGAGTCTCAACCGTGTGCATTTATTGGGATAGGAAATAGTG
ACCAAGAAATGCAGCAGCTAAACTTGGAAGGAAAGAACTATTGCACAGCCAAAACATTGTATATATCTGA
CTCAGACAAGCGAAAGCACTTCATGTTGTCTGTAAAGATGTTCTATGGCAACAGTGATGACATTGGTGTG
TTCCTCAGCAAGCGGATAAAAGTCATCTCCAAACCTTCCAAAAAGAAGCAGTCATTGAAAAATGCTGACT
TATGCATTGCCTCAGGAACAAAGGTGGCTCTGTTTAATCGACTACGATCCCAGACAGTTAGTACCAGATA
CTTGCATGTAGAAGGAGGTAATTTTCATGCCAGTTCACAGCAGTGGGGAGCCTTTTTTATTCATCTCTTG
GATGATGATGAATCAGAAGGAGAAGAATTCACAGTCCGAGATGGCTACATCCATTATGGACAAACAGTCA
AACTTGTGTGCTCAGTTACTGGCATGGCACTCCCAAGATTGATAATTAGGAAAGTTGATAAGCAGACCGC
ATTATTGGATGCAGATGATCCTGTGTCACAACTCCATAAATGTGCATTTTACCTTAAGGATACAGAAAGA
ATGTATTTGTGCCTTTCTCAAGAAAGAATAATTCAATTTCAGGCCACTCCATGTCCAAAAGAACCAAATA
AAGAGATGATAAATGATGGCGCTTCCTGGACAATCATTAGCACAGATAAGGCAGAGTATACATTTTATGA
GGGAATGGGCCCTGTCCTTGCCCCAGTCACTCCTGTGCCTGTGGTAGAGAGCCTTCAGTTGAATGGCGGT
GGGGACGTAGCAATGCTTGAACTTACAGGACAGAATTTCACTCCAAATTTACGAGTGTGGTTTGGGGATG
TAGAAGCTGAAACTATGTACAGGTGTGGAGAGAGTATGCTCTGTGTCGTCCCAGACATTTCTGCATTCCG
AGAAGGTTGGAGATGGGTCCGGCAACCAGTCCAGGTTCCAGTAACTTTGGTCCGAAATGATGGAATCATT
TATTCCACCAGCCTTACCTTTACCTACACACCAGAACCAGGGCCGCGGCCACATTGCAGTGCAGCAGGAG
CAATCCTTCGAGCCAATTCAAGCCAGGTGCCCCCTAACGAATCAAACACAAACAGCGAGGGAAGTTACAC
AAACGCCAGCACAAATTCAACCAGTGTCACATCATCTACAGCCACAGTGGTATCC
